Addgene plasmid #243851: p15Ao2_Blue
Purpose: GoldenBraid2.0 expression vector.
Depositing lab: Christophe Herman. Depositing organization: Baylor College of Medicine. Publication: GoldenBraid2.0 E. coli: a comprehensive and characterized toolkit for enterics. Cooke MB, Welch KT, Ramirez LD, Wen AX, Marciano DC, Herman C. Synth Biol (Oxf). 2025 Aug 14;10(1):ysaf015. doi: 10.1093/synbio/ysaf015. eCollection 2025. PubMed 40927394.
Backbone
  Vector backbone: p15A
  Vector type: Bacterial Expression
Growth in bacteria
  Bacterial resistance: Ampicillin, 100 μg/mL
  Growth temperature: 37°C
  Growth strain: DH5alpha
  Copy number: Low Copy
Gene/Insert
  Gene/Insert name: lacZ _ Fragment
  Species: Synthetic
  Insert size (bp): 463
  Cloning method: Golden Gate
Terms and licenses: Academic/Nonprofit Terms; Industry Terms: Not Available to Industry
How to cite: p15Ao2_Blue was a gift from Christophe Herman (Addgene plasmid # 243851 ; http://n2t.net/addgene:243851 ; RRID:Addgene_243851)
