[The description below was written by a language model from this plasmid's Addgene catalogue record and pLannotate feature annotations shown in this document.]
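Description:
p15Ao2_Blue is a small (about 2.7 kb) bacterial expression vector from a GoldenBraid2.0 toolkit adapted for E. coli and other enteric bacteria. It is built on a p15A backbone. The p15A origin gives low-to-medium copy number and is compatible with ColE1-type plasmids, so the vector can be maintained in the same cell as a second construct. Selection is by ampicillin resistance, provided by a β-lactamase (AmpR) gene under its native bla promoter. The annotation also picks up short fragments matching the pBR322 bom region, the RSF origin and the M13 origin, plus an attB1-like site. These are partial hits and most likely backbone remnants or sequence similarities, not functional modules.

The recorded insert is a 463 bp synthetic lacZ fragment, installed by Golden Gate cloning. In the feature table this corresponds to a region near the start of the sequence. It contains an EM7 synthetic bacterial promoter, SP6 and T7 phage promoters flanking a pUC18/19-type multiple cloning site, and a lacZα fragment, with a second short lacZα fragment further along the circular map. The "Blue" in the name fits the usual role of such a cassette in GoldenBraid destination vectors. There, lacZα acts as a placeholder that gives blue colonies by α-complementation and is displaced when parts or transcriptional units are assembled with type IIS enzymes, so correct assemblies appear white. The record does not annotate the type IIS sites or explain what the "o2" designation means. The vector is therefore best described as an ampicillin-selected, p15A-based recipient for GoldenBraid assembly and expression in E. coli.
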