Features (pLannotate 1.2.2; 13 found; start..end, strand, type, name):
     26..73      +  promoter       EM7 promoter: synthetic bacterial promoter&nbsp
    127..145     +  promoter       SP6 promoter: promoter for bacteriophage SP6 RNA polymerase
    152..208     -  misc_feature   MCS: pUC18/19 multiple cloning site
    211..229     -  promoter       T7 promoter: promoter for bacteriophage T7 RNA polymerase
    232..389     +  CDS            lacZα (fragment): LacZα fragment of β-galactosidase; lacZ fragment
    395..485     -  misc_feature   bom (fragment): basis of mobility region from pBR322
    513..539     -  rep_origin     RSF ori (fragment): Plasmids containing the RSF 1030 origin of replication can be propagated in E. coli cells that contain additional plasmids with compatible origins.
    791..1336    -  rep_origin     p15A ori: Plasmids containing the medium-copy-number p15A origin of replication can be propagated in E. coli cells that contain a second plasmid with the ColE1 origin.
   1428..1452    -  protein_bind   attB1: mutant version of attB; recombination site for the Gateway® BP reaction BP Clonase™
   1552..2412    -  CDS            AmpR: β-lactamase; bla; confers resistance to ampicillin, carbenicillin, and related antibiotics
   2413..2517    -  promoter       AmpR promoter: bla
   2604..2647    -  CDS            lacZα (fragment): LacZα fragment of β-galactosidase; lacZ fragment
   2700..2739    +  rep_origin     M13 ori (fragment): M13 bacteriophage origin of replication; arrow indicates direction of (+) strand synthesis
>Addgene plasmid #243851 | p15Ao2_Blue | addgene full sequence | sequence record 492930 | Addgene NGS Result
GGTCTCAGTCAGGAGAGAGACGCCTGTTGACAATTAATCATCGGCATAGTATATCGGCATAGTATAATAC
GACAAGGTGAGGAACTAAACCCAGGAGGCAGATCATGACCATGATTACGCCAAGCTATTTAGGTGACACT
ATAGAATACTCAAGCTTGCATGCCTGCAGGTCGACTCTAGAGGATCCCCGGGTACCGAGCTCGAATTCGC
CCTATAGTGAGTCGTATTACAATTCACTGGCCGTCGTTTTACAACGTCGTGACTGGGAAAACCCTGGCGT
TACCCAACTTAATCGCCTTGCAGCACACCCCCCTTTCGCCAGCTGGCGTAATAGCGAAGAGGCCCGCACC
GATCGCCCTTCCCAACAGTTGCGCAGCCTGAATGGCGAATGACGCCTGATGCGGTATTTTCTCCTTACGC
ATCTGTGCGGTATTTCACACCGCATATGGTGCACTCTCAGTACAATCTGCTCTGATGCCGCATAGCGTCT
CTCGCTTGAGACCTGCAGTGACACGGTTATCCACAGAATCAGGGGATAAGGCTAGGTGGAGGCTCAGTGA
TGATAAGTCTGCGATGGTGGATGCATGTGTCATGGTCATAGCTGTTTCCTGTGTGAAATTGTTATCCGCT
CAGAGGGCACAATCCTATTCCGCGCTATCCGACAATCTCCAAGACATTAGGTGGAGTTCAGTTCGGCGAG
CGGAAATGGCTTACGAACGGGGCGGAGATTTCCTGGAAGATGCCAGGAAGATACTTAACAGGGAAGTGAG
AGGGCCGCGGCAAAGCCGTTTTTCCATAGGCTCCGCCCCCCTGACAAGCATCACGAAATCTGACGCTCAA
ATCAGTGGTGGCGAAACCCGACAGGACTATAAAGATACCAGGCGTTTCCCCCTGGCGGCTCCCTCGTGCG
CTCTCCTGTTCCTGCCTTTCGGTTTACCGGTGTCATTCCGCTGTTATGGCCGCGTTTGTCTCATTCCACG
CCTGACACTCAGTTCCGGGTAGGCAGTTCGCTCCAAGCTGGACTGTATGCACGAACCCCCCGTTCAGTCC
GACCGCTGCGCCTTATCCGGTAACTATCGTCTTGAGTCCAACCCGGAAAGACATGCAAAAGCACCACTGG
CAGCAGCCACTGGTAATTGATTTAGAGGAGTTAGTCTTGAAGTCATGCGCCGGTTAAGGCTAAACTGAAA
GGACAAGTTTTGGTGACTGCGCTCCTCCAAGCCAGTTACCTCGGTTCAAAGAGTTGGTAGCTCAGAGAAC
CTTCGAAAAACCGCCCTGCAAGGCGGTTTTTTCGTTTTCAGAGCAAGAGATTACGCGCAGACCAAAACGA
TCTCAAGAAGATCATCTTATTAAGTCTGACGCTCTATTCAACAAAGCCGCCGTCCATGGGTAGGGGGCTT
CAAATCGTCCTCGTGATACCAATTCGGAGCCTGCTTTTTTGTACAAACTTGTTGATAATGGCAATTCAAG
GATCTTCACCTAGATCCTTTTAAATTAAAAATGAAGTTTTAAATCAATCTAAAGTATATATGAGTAAACT
TGGTCTGACAGTTACCAATGCTTAATCAGTGAGGCACCTATCTCAGCGATCTGTCTATTTCGTTCATCCA
TAGTTGCCTGACTCCCCGTCGTGTAGATAACTACGATACGGGAGGGCTTACCATCTGGCCCCAGTGCTGC
AATGATACCGCGAGAGCCACGCTCACCGGCTCCAGATTTATCAGCAATAAACCAGCCAGCCGGAAGGGCC
GAGCGCAGAAGTGGTCCTGCAACTTTATCCGCCTCCATCCAGTCTATTAATTGTTGCCGGGAAGCTAGAG
TAAGTAGTTCGCCAGTTAATAGTTTGCGCAACGTTGTTGCCATTGCTACAGGCATCGTGGTGTCACGCTC
GTCGTTTGGTATGGCTTCATTCAGCTCCGGTTCCCAACGATCAAGGCGAGTTACATGATCCCCCATGTTG
TGCAAAAAAGCGGTTAGCTCCTTCGGTCCTCCGATCGTTGTCAGAAGTAAGTTGGCCGCAGTGTTATCAC
TCATGGTTATGGCAGCACTGCATAATTCTCTTACTGTCATGCCATCCGTAAGATGCTTTTCTGTGACTGG
TGAGTACTCAACCAAGTCATTCTGAGAATAGTGTATGCGGCGACCGAGTTGCTCTTGCCCGGCGTCAATA
CGGGATAATACCGCGCCACATAGCAGAACTTTAAAAGTGCTCATCATTGGAAAACGTTCTTCGGGGCGAA
AACTCTCAAGGATCTTACCGCTGTTGAGATCCAGTTCGATGTAACCCACTCGTGCACCCAACTGATCTTC
AGCATCTTTTACTTTCACCAGCGTTTCTGGGTGAGCAAAAACAGGAAGGCAAAATGCCGCAAAAAAGGGA
ATAAGGGCGACACGGAAATGTTGAATACTCATACTCTTCCTTTTTCAATATTATTGAAGCATTTATCAGG
GTTATTGTCTCATGAGCGGATACATATTTGAATGTATTTAGAAAAATAAACAAATAGGGGTTCCGCGCAC
ATTTCCCCGAAAAGTGCCAGATACCTGAAACAAAACCCATCGTACGGCCAAGGAAGTCTCCAATAACTGT
GATCCACCACAAGCGCCAGGGTTTTCCCAGTCACGACGTTGTAAAACGACGGCCAGTCATGCATAATCCG
CACGCATCTGGAATAAGGAAGTGCCATTCCGCCTGACCTTTTAACGCGAATTTTAACAAAATATTAACGC
TTACAATTTTAACTGCA
